Addgene plasmid #16932: ZP9 Actin
Depositing lab: Randall Moon. Depositing organization: University of Washington.
Backbone
  Vector backbone: pBluescript SK+
  Backbone manufacturer: Stratagene
  Backbone size w/o insert (bp): 3000
  Vector type: Bacterial Expression
Growth in bacteria
  Bacterial resistance: Ampicillin, 100 μg/mL
  Growth temperature: 37°C
  Growth strain: DH5alpha
  Copy number: High Copy
Gene/Insert
  Gene/Insert name: Beta-actin
  Species: D. rerio (zebrafish)
  Insert size (bp): 2500
  Entrez Gene: actb1 (a.k.a. ACTB, B-ACTZF, actba, bact, bactin1, bactzf, wu:fd18f05)
  Cloning method: Restriction Enzyme; 5′ cloning site EcoR1 (not destroyed); 3′ cloning site Xho1 (not destroyed)
  Sequencing primers: 5′ T3; 3′ T7
Terms and licenses: Academic/Nonprofit Terms; Industry Terms: Not Available to Industry
Depositor comments: Antisense probe cut with EcoR1 and transcribe with T7. Sense probe cut with Xho1 and transcribe with T3. Plasmid History: Constructed by Greg Kelly 5/91.
How to cite: ZP9 Actin was a gift from Randall Moon (Addgene plasmid # 16932 ; http://n2t.net/addgene:16932 ; RRID:Addgene_16932)
