[The description below was written by a language model from this plasmid's Addgene catalogue record.]
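Description:
ZP9 Actin is a zebrafish (Danio rerio) beta-actin clone carried in pBluescript SK+, a small high-copy phagemid cloning vector of about 3 kb. The plasmid is propagated in standard E. coli cloning strains under ampicillin selection. Although it is catalogued as a bacterial expression vector, the record gives no indication that it is meant for protein production. Its practical role is as a template for in vitro transcription. No feature table is provided, so the details of the backbone elements beyond the catalogue fields are not documented here.

The insert is approximately 2.5 kb, corresponds to the actb1 gene, and was placed between the EcoRI site at the 5′ end and the XhoI site at the 3′ end, both of which remain intact. The record does not state whether the insert is a full-length cDNA or which portions of the transcript it covers. In pBluescript the polylinker is flanked by opposing T3 and T7 bacteriophage RNA polymerase promoters, which also serve as the sequencing primer sites, with T3 reading in from the 5′ side and T7 from the 3′ side. This arrangement allows either strand to be transcribed. According to the depositor's comments, linearising at EcoRI and transcribing with T7 polymerase gives the antisense riboprobe, while linearising at XhoI and transcribing with T3 gives the sense strand as a control. Such probes are typically used for in situ hybridisation or for RNA blot and protection assays, where beta-actin, an abundant and widely expressed transcript, commonly serves as a reference or positive control. The record itself does not specify a particular application.
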