>Addgene plasmid #16932 | ZP9 Actin | addgene partial sequence | sequence record 22978 | 16932 with T7
GCGGGCCCCCTCGAGTTTTTTTTTTTTTTTTTTTTTTTAGGATGTCTTACATGTGCACTTTTATTGGAAT
TGAATTAGTCAGTGTACAGGTTGGCCCCACCAAATGTCTGGCACCGCCACGTTCCACACAGCTTTTACAA
TATGCCCAGGGGGAATGGAAACCTTTACATCTTGAATGGTAAAGCTTCGTTTTTTTTGGAACAAAGAAAA
AAAAATAAACCCAAGATTTTAAGGCTGAAAAGTACAAAAACCCAGACATTGTTTTGTTACATAATTTACA
TACAATACTACAATGTTAAGTATGCTCCCAATTACTGGGCAGCCTTCATAGAGGCAAATAAGTTTCGGAA
CAATGCATTTAACAAACATTTGGAATGACTAAAGAAAACAAAACATGGAGTCCTCAGATGCATTGTAGAA
CTTCGGGGATGCTTATTTGCCAAAAAACATTGCCGTCACCTTCACCGTTCCAGTTTTTAGATCCTGAGTC
AAGCGCCAAAAATAACAAAAGCCATGCCAATGTTGTCGTTTGAAGTTTCTCTGCGCAGTTTGAGTCGGTG
TGAAGTGGTAACAGTCCGTTTAGAAGCATTTGCGGTGGACGATGGATGGTCCAGACTCATCGTACTCCTG
CTTGCTAATCCANNNGTGNGNCNGGGGGNNNCGNCCCCACAANATTCCCCGGGA
